>Addgene plasmid #199252 | AA69_pU.CAG.Cas9-eSp(1.1)-D10A.rBGpA.2NLS | addgene full sequence | sequence record 391383 | Addgene NGS Result
GTTTAAACATTTAAATCTCGAGCCATGGATTCGACATTGATTATTGACTAGTTATTAATAGTAATCAATT
ACGGGGTCATTAGTTCATAGCCCATATATGGAGTTCCGCGTTACATAACTTACGGTAAATGGCCCGCCTG
GCTGACCGCCCAACGACCCCCGCCCATTGACGTCAATAATGACGTATGTTCCCATAGTAACGCCAATAGG
GACTTTCCATTGACGTCAATGGGTGGAGTATTTACGGTAAACTGCCCACTTGGCAGTACATCAAGTGTAT
CATATGCCAAGTACGCCCCCTATTGACGTCAATGACGGTAAATGGCCCGCCTGGCATTATGCCCAGTACA
TGACCTTATGGGACTTTCCTACTTGGCAGTACATCTACGTATTAGTCATCGCTATTACCATGGTCGAGGT
GAGCCCCACGTTCTGCTTCACTCTCCCCATCTCCCCCCCCTCCCCACCCCCAATTTTGTATTTATTTATT
TTTTAATTATTTTGTGCAGCGATGGGGGCGGGGGGGGGGGGGGSGCGCGCCAGGCGGGGCGGGGCGGGGC
GAGGGGCGGGGCGGGGCGAGGCGGAGAGGTGCGGCGGCAGCCAATCAGAGCGGCGCGCTCCGAAAGTTTC
CTTTTATGGCGAGGCGGCGGCGGCGGCGGCCCTATAAAAAGCGAAGCGCGCGGCGGGCGGGAGTCGCTGC
GCGCTGCCTTCGCCCCGTGCCCCGCTCCGCCGCCGCCTCGCGCCGCCCGCCCCGGCTCTGACTGACCGCG
TTACTCCCACAGGTGAGCGGGCGGGACGGCCCTTCTCCTCCGGGCTGTAATTAGCGCTTGGTTTAATGAC
GGCTTGTTTCTTTTCTGTGGCTGCGTGAAAGCCTTGAGGGGCTCCGGGAGGGCCCTTTGTGCGGGGGGAG
CGGCTCGGGGGGTGCGTGCGTGTGTGTGTGCGTGGGGAGCGCCGCGTGCGGCTCCGCGCTGCCCGGCGGC
TGTGAGCGCTGCGGGCGCGGCGCGGGGCTTTGTGCGCTCCGCAGTGTGCGCGAGGGGAGCGCGGCCGGGG
GCGGTGCCCCGCGGTGCGGGGGGGGCTGCGAGGGGAACAAAGGCTGCGTGCGGGGTGTGTGCGTGGGGGG
GTGAGCAGGGGGTGTGGGCGCGTCGGTCGGGCTGCAACCCCCCCTGCACCCCCCTCCCCGAGTTGCTGAG
CACGGCCCGGCTTCGGGTGCGGGGCTCCGTACGGGGCGTGGCGCGGGGCTCGCCGTGCCGGGCGGGGGGT
GGCGGCAGGTGGGGGTGCCGGGCGGGGCGGGGCCGCCTCGGGCCGGGGAGGGCTCGGGGGAGGGGCGCGG
CGGCCCCCGGAGCGCCGGCGGCTGTCGAGGCGCGGCGAGCCGCAGCCATTGCCTTTTATGGTAATCGTGC
GAGAGGGCGCAGGGACTTCCTTTGTCCCAAATCTGTGCGGAGCCGAAATCTGGGAGGCGCCGCCGCACCC
CCTCTAGCGGGCGCGGGGCGAAGCGGTGCGGCGCCGGCAGGAAGGAAATGGGCGGGGAGGGCCTTCGTGC
GTCGCCGCGCCGCCGTCCCCTTCTCCCTCTCCAGCCTCGGGGCTGTCCGCGGGGGGACGGCTGCCTTCGG
GGGGGACGGGGCAGGGCGGGGTTCGGCTTCTGGCGTGTGACCGGCGGCTCTAGAGCCTCTGCTAACCATG
TTCATGCCTTCTTCTTTTTCCTACAGCTCCTGGGCAACGTGCTGGTTATTGTGCTGTCTCATCATTTTGG
CAAAGAATTATCGCATGCCTGCAGAGCTCTAGAGTCTAATGTTTAATTACCTGGAGCACCTGCCTGAAAT
CACTTTTTTTCAGGTTGGACCGGTGCCACCATGGACTATAAGGACCACGACGGAGACTACAAGGATCATG
ATATTGATTACAAAGACGATGACGATAAGATGGCCCCAAAGAAGAAGCGGAAGGTCGGTATCCACGGAGT
CCCAGCAGCCGACAAGAAGTACAGCATCGGCCTGGCTATCGGCACCAACTCTGTGGGCTGGGCCGTGATC
ACCGACGAGTACAAGGTGCCCAGCAAGAAATTCAAGGTGCTGGGCAACACCGACCGGCACAGCATCAAGA
AGAACCTGATCGGAGCCCTGCTGTTCGACAGCGGCGAAACAGCCGAGGCCACCCGGCTGAAGAGAACCGC
CAGAAGAAGATACACCAGACGGAAGAACCGGATCTGCTATCTGCAAGAGATCTTCAGCAACGAGATGGCC
AAGGTGGACGACAGCTTCTTCCACAGACTGGAAGAGTCCTTCCTGGTGGAAGAGGATAAGAAGCACGAGC
GGCACCCCATCTTCGGCAACATCGTGGACGAGGTGGCCTACCACGAGAAGTACCCCACCATCTACCACCT
GAGAAAGAAACTGGTGGACAGCACCGACAAGGCCGACCTGCGGCTGATCTATCTGGCCCTGGCCCACATG
ATCAAGTTCCGGGGCCACTTCCTGATCGAGGGCGACCTGAACCCCGACAACAGCGACGTGGACAAGCTGT
TCATCCAGCTGGTGCAGACCTACAACCAGCTGTTCGAGGAAAACCCCATCAACGCCAGCGGCGTGGACGC
CAAGGCCATCCTGTCTGCCAGACTGAGCAAGAGCAGACGGCTGGAAAATCTGATCGCCCAGCTGCCCGGC
GAGAAGAAGAATGGCCTGTTCGGAAACCTGATTGCCCTGAGCCTGGGCCTGACCCCCAACTTCAAGAGCA
ACTTCGACCTGGCCGAGGATGCCAAACTGCAGCTGAGCAAGGACACCTACGACGACGACCTGGACAACCT
GCTGGCCCAGATCGGCGACCAGTACGCCGACCTGTTTCTGGCCGCCAAGAACCTGTCCGACGCCATCCTG
CTGAGCGACATCCTGAGAGTGAACACCGAGATCACCAAGGCCCCCCTGAGCGCCTCTATGATCAAGAGAT
ACGACGAGCACCACCAGGACCTGACCCTGCTGAAAGCTCTCGTGCGGCAGCAGCTGCCTGAGAAGTACAA
AGAGATTTTCTTCGACCAGAGCAAGAACGGCTACGCCGGCTACATTGACGGCGGAGCCAGCCAGGAAGAG
TTCTACAAGTTCATCAAGCCCATCCTGGAAAAGATGGACGGCACCGAGGAACTGCTCGTGAAGCTGAACA
GAGAGGACCTGCTGCGGAAGCAGCGGACCTTCGACAACGGCAGCATCCCCCACCAGATCCACCTGGGAGA
GCTGCACGCCATTCTGCGGCGGCAGGAAGATTTTTACCCATTCCTGAAGGACAACCGGGAAAAGATCGAG
AAGATCCTGACCTTCCGCATCCCCTACTACGTGGGCCCTCTGGCCAGGGGAAACAGCAGATTCGCCTGGA
TGACCAGAAAGAGCGAGGAAACCATCACCCCCTGGAACTTCGAGGAAGTGGTGGACAAGGGCGCTTCCGC
CCAGAGCTTCATCGAGCGGATGACCAACTTCGATAAGAACCTGCCCAACGAGAAGGTGCTGCCCAAGCAC
AGCCTGCTGTACGAGTACTTCACCGTGTATAACGAGCTGACCAAAGTGAAATACGTGACCGAGGGAATGA
GAAAGCCCGCCTTCCTGAGCGGCGAGCAGAAAAAGGCCATCGTGGACCTGCTGTTCAAGACCAACCGGAA
AGTGACCGTGAAGCAGCTGAAAGAGGACTACTTCAAGAAAATCGAGTGCTTCGACTCCGTGGAAATCTCC
GGCGTGGAAGATCGGTTCAACGCCTCCCTGGGCACATACCACGATCTGCTGAAAATTATCAAGGACAAGG
ACTTCCTGGACAATGAGGAAAACGAGGACATTCTGGAAGATATCGTGCTGACCCTGACACTGTTTGAGGA
CAGAGAGATGATCGAGGAACGGCTGAAAACCTATGCCCACCTGTTCGACGACAAAGTGATGAAGCAGCTG
AAGCGGCGGAGATACACCGGCTGGGGCAGGCTGAGCCGGAAGCTGATCAACGGCATCCGGGACAAGCAGT
CCGGCAAGACAATCCTGGATTTCCTGAAGTCCGACGGCTTCGCCAACAGAAACTTCATGCAGCTGATCCA
CGACGACAGCCTGACCTTTAAAGAGGACATCCAGAAAGCCCAGGTGTCCGGCCAGGGCGATAGCCTGCAC
GAGCACATTGCCAATCTGGCCGGCAGCCCCGCCATTAAGAAGGGCATCCTGCAGACAGTGAAGGTGGTGG
ACGAGCTCGTGAAAGTGATGGGCCGGCACAAGCCCGAGAACATCGTGATCGAAATGGCCAGAGAGAACCA
GACCACCCAGAAGGGACAGAAGAACAGCCGCGAGAGAATGAAGCGGATCGAAGAGGGCATCAAAGAGCTG
GGCAGCCAGATCCTGAAAGAACACCCCGTGGAAAACACCCAGCTGCAGAACGAGAAGCTGTACCTGTACT
ACCTGCAGAATGGGCGGGATATGTACGTGGACCAGGAACTGGACATCAACCGGCTGTCCGACTACGATGT
GGACCATATCGTGCCTCAGAGCTTTCTGGCCGACGACTCCATCGACAACAAGGTGCTGACCAGAAGCGAC
AAGAACCGGGGCAAGAGCGACAACGTGCCCTCCGAAGAGGTCGTGAAGAAGATGAAGAACTACTGGCGGC
AGCTGCTGAACGCCAAGCTGATTACCCAGAGAAAGTTCGACAATCTGACCAAGGCCGAGAGAGGCGGCCT
GAGCGAACTGGATAAGGCCGGCTTCATCAAGAGACAGCTGGTGGAAACCCGGCAGATCACAAAGCACGTG
GCACAGATCCTGGACTCCCGGATGAACACTAAGTACGACGAGAATGACAAGCTGATCCGGGAAGTGAAAG
TGATCACCCTGAAGTCCAAGCTGGTGTCCGATTTCCGGAAGGATTTCCAGTTTTACAAAGTGCGCGAGAT
CAACAACTACCACCACGCCCACGACGCCTACCTGAACGCCGTCGTGGGAACCGCCCTGATCAAAAAGTAC
CCTGCGCTGGAAAGCGAGTTCGTGTACGGCGACTACAAGGTGTACGACGTGCGGAAGATGATCGCCAAGA
GCGAGCAGGAAATCGGCAAGGCTACCGCCAAGTACTTCTTCTACAGCAACATCATGAACTTTTTCAAGAC
CGAGATTACCCTGGCCAACGGCGAGATCCGGAAGGCGCCTCTGATCGAGACAAACGGCGAAACCGGGGAG
ATCGTGTGGGATAAGGGCCGGGATTTTGCCACCGTGCGGAAAGTGCTGAGCATGCCCCAAGTGAATATCG
TGAAAAAGACCGAGGTGCAGACAGGCGGCTTCAGCAAAGAGTCTATCCTGCCCAAGAGGAACAGCGATAA
GCTGATCGCCAGAAAGAAGGACTGGGACCCTAAGAAGTACGGCGGCTTCGACAGCCCCACCGTGGCCTAT
TCTGTGCTGGTGGTGGCCAAAGTGGAAAAGGGCAAGTCCAAGAAACTGAAGAGTGTGAAAGAGCTGCTGG
GGATCACCATCATGGAAAGAAGCAGCTTCGAGAAGAATCCCATCGACTTTCTGGAAGCCAAGGGCTACAA
AGAAGTGAAAAAGGACCTGATCATCAAGCTGCCTAAGTACTCCCTGTTCGAGCTGGAAAACGGCCGGAAG
AGAATGCTGGCCTCTGCCGGCGAACTGCAGAAGGGAAACGAACTGGCCCTGCCCTCCAAATATGTGAACT
TCCTGTACCTGGCCAGCCACTATGAGAAGCTGAAGGGCTCCCCCGAGGATAATGAGCAGAAACAGCTGTT
TGTGGAACAGCACAAGCACTACCTGGACGAGATCATCGAGCAGATCAGCGAGTTCTCCAAGAGAGTGATC
CTGGCCGACGCTAATCTGGACAAAGTGCTGTCCGCCTACAACAAGCACCGGGATAAGCCCATCAGAGAGC
AGGCCGAGAATATCATCCACCTGTTTACCCTGACCAATCTGGGAGCCCCTGCCGCCTTCAAGTACTTTGA
CACCACCATCGACCGGAAGAGGTACACCAGCACCAAAGAGGTGCTGGACGCCACCCTGATCCACCAGAGC
ATCACCGGCCTGTACGAGACACGGATCGACCTGTCTCAGCTGGGAGGCGACAAAAGGCCGGCGGCCACGA
AAAAGGCCGGCCAGGCAAAAAAGAAAAAGTAAGAATTGGCCGCACTTAAGTTACGCGTGGAAATTCACTC
CTCAGGTGCAGGCTGCCTATCAGAAGGTGGTGGCTGGTGTGGCCAATGCCCTGGCTCACAAATACCACTG
AGATCTTTTTCCCTCTGCCAAAAATTATGGGGACATCATGAAGCCCCTTGAGCATCTGACTTCTGGCTAA
TAAAGGAAATTTATTTTCATTGCAATAGTGTGTTGGAATTTTTTGTGTCTCTCACTCGGAAGGACATATG
GGAGGGCAAATCATTTAAAACATCAGAATGAGTATTTGGTTTAGAGTTTGGCAACATATGCCCATATGCT
GGCTGCCATGAACAAAGGTTGGCTATAAAGAGGTCATCAGTATATGAAACAGCCCCCTGCTGTCCATTCC
TTATTCCATAGAAAAGCCTTGACTTGAGGTTAGATTTTTTTTATATTTTGTTTTGTGTTATTTTTTTCTT
TAACATCCCTAAAATTTTCCTTACATGTTTTACTAGCCAGATTTTTCCTCCTCTCCTGACTACTCCCAGT
CATAGCTGTCCCTCTTCTCTTATGGAGATCCCTCGACCTGCAGCCCAAGCTGATCCCGGGATTTAAATGT
TTAAACGAATTCACTGGCCGTCGTTTTACAACGTCGTGACTGGGAAAACCCTGGCGTTACCCAACTTAAT
CGCCTTGCAGCACATCCCCCTTTCGCCAGCTGGCGTAATAGCGAAGAGGCCCGCACCGATCGCCCTTCCC
AACAGTTGCGCAGCCTGAATGGCGAATGGCGCCTGATGCGGTATTTTCTCCTTACGCATCTGTGCGGTAT
TTCACACCGCATATGGTGCACTCTCAGTACAATCTGCTCTGATGCCGCATAGTTAAGCCAGCCCCGACAC
CCGCCAACACCCGCTGACGCGCCCTGACGGGCTTGTCTGCTCCCGGCATCCGCTTACAGACAAGCTGTGA
CCGTCTCCGGGAGCTGCATGTGTCAGAGGTTTTCACCGTCATCACCGAAACGCGCGAGACGAAAGGGCCT
CGTGATACGCCTATTTTTATAGGTTAATGTCATGATAATAATGGTTTCTTAGACGTCAGGTGGCACTTTT
CGGGGAAATGTGCGCGGAACCCCTATTTGTTTATTTTTCTAAATACATTCAAATATGTATCCGCTCATGA
GACAATAACCCTGATAAATGCTTCAATAATATTGAAAAAGGAAGAGTATGAGTATTCAACATTTCCGTGT
CGCCCTTATTCCCTTTTTTGCGGCATTTTGCCTTCCTGTTTTTGCTCACCCAGAAACGCTGGTGAAAGTA
AAAGATGCTGAAGATCAGTTGGGTGCACGAGTGGGTTACATCGAACTGGATCTCAACAGCGGTAAGATCC
TTGAGAGTTTTCGCCCCGAAGAACGTTTTCCAATGATGAGCACTTTTAAAGTTCTGCTATGTGGCGCGGT
ATTATCCCGTATTGACGCCGGGCAAGAGCAACTCGGTCGCCGCATACACTATTCTCAGAATGACTTGGTT
GAGTACTCACCAGTCACAGAAAAGCATCTTACGGATGGCATGACAGTAAGAGAATTATGCAGTGCTGCCA
TAACCATGAGTGATAACACTGCGGCCAACTTACTTCTGACAACGATCGGAGGACCGAAGGAGCTAACCGC
TTTTTTGCACAACATGGGGGATCATGTAACTCGCCTTGATCGTTGGGAACCGGAGCTGAATGAAGCCATA
CCAAACGACGAGCGTGACACCACGATGCCTGTAGCAATGGCAACAACGTTGCGCAAACTATTAACTGGCG
AACTACTTACTCTAGCTTCCCGGCAACAATTAATAGACTGGATGGAGGCGGATAAAGTTGCAGGACCACT
TCTGCGCTCGGCCCTTCCGGCTGGCTGGTTTATTGCTGATAAATCTGGAGCCGGTGAGCGTGGGTCTCGC
GGTATCATTGCAGCACTGGGGCCAGATGGTAAGCCCTCCCGTATCGTAGTTATCTACACGACGGGGAGTC
AGGCAACTATGGATGAACGAAATAGACAGATCGCTGAGATAGGTGCCTCACTGATTAAGCATTGGTAACT
GTCAGACCAAGTTTACTCATATATACTTTAGATTGATTTAAAACTTCATTTTTAATTTAAAAGGATCTAG
GTGAAGATCCTTTTTGATAATCTCATGACCAAAATCCCTTAACGTGAGTTTTCGTTCCACTGAGCGTCAG
ACCCCGTAGAAAAGATCAAAGGATCTTCTTGAGATCCTTTTTTTCTGCGCGTAATCTGCTGCTTGCAAAC
AAAAAAACCACCGCTACCAGCGGTGGTTTGTTTGCCGGATCAAGAGCTACCAACTCTTTTTCCGAAGGTA
ACTGGCTTCAGCAGAGCGCAGATACCAAATACTGTTCTTCTAGTGTAGCCGTAGTTAGGCCACCACTTCA
AGAACTCTGTAGCACCGCCTACATACCTCGCTCTGCTAATCCTGTTACCAGTGGCTGCTGCCAGTGGCGA
TAAGTCGTGTCTTACCGGGTTGGACTCAAGACGATAGTTACCGGATAAGGCGCAGCGGTCGGGCTGAACG
GGGGGTTCGTGCACACAGCCCAGCTTGGAGCGAACGACCTACACCGAACTGAGATACCTACAGCGTGAGC
TATGAGAAAGCGCCACGCTTCCCGAAGGGAGAAAGGCGGACAGGTATCCGGTAAGCGGCAGGGTCGGAAC
AGGAGAGCGCACGAGGGAGCTTCCAGGGGGAAACGCCTGGTATCTTTATAGTCCTGTCGGGTTTCGCCAC
CTCTGACTTGAGCGTCGATTTTTGTGATGCTCGTCAGGGGGGCGGAGCCTATGGAAAAACGCCAGCAACG
CGGCCTTTTTACGGTTCCTGGCCTTTTGCTGGCCTTTTGCTCACATGTTCTTTCCTGCGTTATCCCCTGA
TTCTGTGGATAACCGTATTACCGCCTTTGAGTGAGCTGATACCGCTCGCCGCAGCCGAACGACCGAGCGC
AGCGAGTCAGTGAGCGAGGAAGCGGAAGAGCGCCCAATACGCAAACCGCCTCTCCCCGCGCGTTGGCCGA
TTCATTAATGCAGCTGGCACGACAGGTTTCCCGACTGGAAAGCGGGCAGTGAGCGCAACGCAATTAATGT
GAGTTAGCTCACTCATTAGGCACCCCAGGCTTTACACTTTATGCTTCCGGCTCGTATGTTGTGTGGAATT
GTGAGCGGATAACAATTTCACACAGGAAACAGCTATGACCATGATTACGCCAAGCTT
Features (pLannotate 1.2.2; 18 found; start..end, strand, type, name):
     33..412     +  enhancer       CMV enhancer: human cytomegalovirus immediate early enhancer
    414..689     +  promoter       chicken β-actin promoter: No description available
    690..1706    +  intron         chimeric intron: chimera between introns from chicken β-actin and rabbit β-globin
   1787..1833    +  intron         hybrid intron (fragment): hybrid between chicken β-actin (CBA) and minute virus of mice (MMV) introns (Gray et al., 2011)
   1971..6071    +  CDS            eSpCas9(1.1): Cas9 endonuclease from the Streptococcus pyogenes Type II CRISPR/Cas system, mutated to improve targeting specificity (Slaymaker et al., 2016) carries the mutations K848A, K1003A, and R1060A
   6072..6119    +  CDS            nucleoplasmin NLS: bipartite nuclear localization signal from nucleoplasmin
   6154..6228    +  CDS            HBB (fragment): HBB_PONPY - Experimental evidence at transcript level: Swiss-Prot protein existence level 2. Involved in oxygen transport from the lung to the various peripheral tissues. From Pongo pygmaeus (Bornean orangutan).
   6299..6354    +  polyA_signal   β-globin poly(A) signal: rabbit β-globin polyadenylation signal (Gil and Proudfoot, 1987)
   6729..6886    +  CDS            lacZα (fragment): LacZα fragment of β-galactosidase; lacZ fragment
   6892..6991    -  misc_feature   bom (fragment): basis of mobility region from pBR322
   7093..7128    -  CDS            rop (fragment): Rop protein, which maintains plasmids at low copy number; rop
   7223..7327    +  promoter       AmpR promoter: bla
   7328..8188    +  CDS            AmpR: β-lactamase; bla; confers resistance to ampicillin, carbenicillin, and related antibiotics
   8359..8947    +  rep_origin     ori: high-copy-number ColE1/pMB1/pBR322/pUC origin of replication
   9130..9222    +  CDS            lacI (fragment): lac repressor; lacI; The lac repressor binds to the lac operator to inhibit transcription in E. coli. This inhibition can be relieved by adding lactose or isopropyl-β-D-thiogalactopyranoside (IPTG).
   9235..9256    +  protein_bind   CAP binding site: CAP binding activates transcription in the presence of cAMP. E. coli catabolite activator protein
   9271..9301    +  promoter       lac promoter: promoter for the E. coli lac operon
   9309..9325    +  protein_bind   lac operator: The lac repressor binds to the lac operator to inhibit transcription in E. coli. This inhibition can be relieved by adding lactose or isopropyl-β-D-thiogalactopyranoside (IPTG). lac repressor encoded by lacI
