[The description below was written by a language model from this plasmid's Addgene catalogue record and pLannotate feature annotations shown in this document.]
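Description:
AA69_pU.CAG.Cas9-eSp(1.1)-D10A.rBGpA.2NLS is a mammalian expression plasmid of about 9.4 kb that encodes a high-specificity nickase version of Streptococcus pyogenes Cas9. The catalogue lists the backbone as pBR322. The feature table shows a high-copy ColE1/pMB1-type origin, an ampicillin resistance gene (β-lactamase with its own promoter), and only residual fragments of bom, rop, lacZα and lacI together with the lac promoter/operator region. This fits the recorded high copy number and ampicillin selection in E. coli. No mammalian selection marker or guide RNA cassette is annotated, so the guide must be supplied from a separate construct.

The payload is driven by the CAG promoter, annotated as the CMV immediate-early enhancer, the chicken β-actin promoter and a chimeric β-actin/β-globin intron, which gives strong constitutive expression in many mammalian cell types. The coding sequence is eSpCas9(1.1), which carries the K848A, K1003A and R1060A substitutions that reduce off-target cleavage. It also carries D10A, which disables the RuvC nuclease domain so that the enzyme cuts only one DNA strand. According to the record, the protein has an N-terminal 3xFLAG epitope and SV40 NLS, although these are not called in the feature table, and a C-terminal bipartite nucleoplasmin NLS, which is annotated. The two signals direct nuclear import and the FLAG tag allows detection. Transcripts are terminated by the rabbit β-globin polyadenylation signal, and the short "HBB" fragment just upstream of it is probably part of that globin 3′ region.

The plasmid is intended for transient delivery of a high-specificity Cas9 nickase for genome editing based on single or paired nicks.
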