Addgene plasmid #199252: AA69_pU.CAG.Cas9-eSp(1.1)-D10A.rBGpA.2NLS
Purpose: Expression construct encoding the high specificity eSpCas9(1.1)-D10A nickase
Depositing lab: Manuel Goncalves. Depositing organization: Leiden University Medical Center. Publication: Precise and broad scope genome editing based on high-specificity Cas9 nickases. Wang Q, Liu J, Janssen JM, Le Bouteiller M, Frock RL, Goncalves MAFV. Nucleic Acids Res. 2021 Jan 25;49(2):1173-1198. doi: 10.1093/nar/gkaa1236. PubMed 33398349.
Backbone
  Vector backbone: pBR322
  Backbone size w/o insert (bp): 4965
  Total vector size (bp): 9360
  Vector type: Mammalian Expression, CRISPR
Growth in bacteria
  Bacterial resistance: Ampicillin, 100 μg/mL
  Growth temperature: 37°C
  Growth strain: DH5alpha
  Copy number: High Copy
Gene/Insert
  Gene/Insert name: High specificity eSpCas9(1.1)-D10A nickase
  Species: Streptococcus pyogenes
  Insert size (bp): 4266
  Mutation: D10A K848A K1003A R1060A
  Promoter: CAG promoter
  Tag / fusion protein: 3XFLAG epitope (N terminal on insert); SV40 NLS (N terminal on insert); Nucleoplasmin NLS (C terminal on insert)
  Cloning method: Unknown
  Sequencing primers: 5′ M13 rev; 3′ M13 fwd
Resource information
  A portion of this plasmid was derived from a plasmid made by: The insert eSpCas9(1.1) nuclease, derived from Addgene plasmid # 71814, is described in: Slaymaker et al. Science 2016 351:84-88.
Terms and licenses: Academic/Nonprofit Terms; Industry Terms: Not Available to Industry
Depositor comments: SpCas9 endonuclease from the Streptococcus pyogenes Type II CRISPR/Cas system, mutated to improve targeting specificity (Slaymaker et al., 2016) was modified via the introduction of the RuvC nuclease domain-disabling mutation D10A and placed in a pCAG.rBGpA expression plasmid backbone.
How to cite: AA69_pU.CAG.Cas9-eSp(1.1)-D10A.rBGpA.2NLS was a gift from Manuel Goncalves (Addgene plasmid # 199252 ; http://n2t.net/addgene:199252 ; RRID:Addgene_199252)
